Addgene plasmid #43665: III-GTTG
Depositing lab: Chad Cowan & Kiran Musunuru. Depositing organization: Harvard University. Publication: A TALEN Genome-Editing System for Generating Human Stem Cell-Based Disease Models. Ding Q, Lee YK, Schaefer EA, Peters DT, Veres A, Kim K, Kuperwasser N, Motola DL, Meissner TB, Hendriks WT, Trevisan M, Gupta RM, Moisan A, Banks E, Friesen M, Schinzel RT, Xia F, Tang A, Xia Y, Figueroa E, Wann A, Ahfeldt T, Daheron L, Zhang F, Rubin LL, Peng LF, Chung RT, Musunuru K, Cowan CA. Cell Stem Cell. 2012 Dec 12. pii: S1934-5909(12)00645-5. doi: 10.1016/j.stem.2012.11.011. PubMed 23246482.
Backbone
  Vector backbone: pCRII-TOPO
  Backbone manufacturer: Invitrogen
  Backbone size w/o insert (bp): 3973
  Vector type: Bacterial Cloning
Growth in bacteria
  Bacterial resistance: Ampicillin and Kanamycin, 100 & 50 μg/mL
  Growth temperature: 37°C
  Growth strain: Top10
  Copy number: High Copy
Gene/Insert
  Gene/Insert name: III-GTTG
  Species: Synthetic
  Insert size (bp): 426
  Cloning method: TOPO Cloning
  Sequencing primers: 5′ T7; 3′ M13-rev
Terms and licenses: Academic/Nonprofit Terms; Industry Terms: Not Available to Industry
How to cite: III-GTTG was a gift from Chad Cowan & Kiran Musunuru (Addgene plasmid # 43665 ; http://n2t.net/addgene:43665 ; RRID:Addgene_43665)
