[The description below was written by a language model from this plasmid's Addgene catalogue record.]
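Description:
III-GTTG is a bacterial cloning plasmid built on the commercial pCRII-TOPO backbone (about 4 kb without insert), carrying a 426 bp synthetic insert that was introduced by TOPO cloning. It is maintained at high copy number in E. coli and confers resistance to both ampicillin and kanamycin, as is standard for this backbone. The insert is flanked by the vector's T7 and M13-reverse priming sites, which are listed for sequence verification. No feature table is provided, so the arrangement of elements within the plasmid can only be inferred from the catalogue fields.

The record names the insert only as "III-GTTG" and does not describe its contents explicitly. The plasmid comes from a TALEN genome-editing system developed for making human stem cell-based disease models, and the name and size fit a pre-assembled block of TAL effector repeats. Four repeat modules of roughly 100 bp each would give about this length, with "GTTG" probably denoting the four DNA bases recognised in order and "III" the position of that block within the final repeat array. This reading is an inference rather than something stated in the record. The record lists no promoter, tag or reporter, and the vector type is plain bacterial cloning, so the construct is best understood as a storage and propagation plasmid. It would serve as a library component from which the repeat segment is taken and combined with other position-specific blocks to build a full-length custom TALEN in a separate expression vector.
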