>Addgene plasmid #43665 | III-GTTG | depositor partial sequence | sequence record 58930 | III-GTTG sequence 426 bps
CGTCTCGGCTCACCCCAGAGCAGGTCGTGGCAATCGCGAGCAATAACGGCGGAAAACAGGCTTTGGAAAC
GGTGCAGAGGCTCCTTCCAGTGCTGTGCCAAGCGCACGGACTCACCCCAGAGCAGGTCGTGGCCATTGCC
TCGAATGGAGGGGGCAAACAGGCGTTGGAAACCGTACAACGATTGCTGCCGGTGCTGTGCCAAGCGCACG
GCCTCACCCCAGAGCAGGTCGTGGCCATTGCCTCGAATGGAGGGGGCAAACAGGCGTTGGAAACCGTACA
ACGATTGCTGCCGGTGCTGTGCCAAGCGCACGGATTAACCCCAGAGCAGGTCGTGGCAATCGCGAGCAAT
AACGGCGGAAAACAGGCTTTGGAAACGGTGCAGAGGCTCCTTCCAGTGCTGTGCCAAGCGCACGGACTCA
GAGACG
