>Addgene plasmid #43665 | III-GTTG | addgene partial sequence | sequence record 61766 | M13-F20 5'-TGTAAAACGACGGCCAGT-3'
CGAATTGGGCCCTCTAGATGCATGCTCGAGCGGCCGCCAGTGTGATGGATATCTGCAGAATTCGCCCTTG
ATGCCGTCCTAGCGCGTCTCGGCTCACCCCAGAGCAGGTCGTGGCAATCGCGAGCAATAACGGCGGAAAA
CAGGCTTTGGAAACGGTGCAGAGGCTCCTTCCAGTGCTGTGCCAAGCGCACGGACTGACCCCAGAGCAGG
TCGTGGCCATTGCCTCGAATGGAGGGGGCAAACAGGCGTTGGAAACCGTACAACGATTGCTGCCGGTGCT
GTGCCAAGCGCACGGCCTCACCCCAGAGCAGGTCGTGGCCATTGCCTCGAATGGAGGGGGCAAACAGGCG
TTGGAAACCGTACAACGATTGCTGCCGGTGCTGTGCCAAGCGCACGGATTAACCCCAGAGCAGGTCGTGG
CAATCGCGAGCAATAACGGCGGAAAACAGGCTTTGGAAACGGTGCAGAGGCTCCTTCCAGTGCTGTGCCA
AGCGCACGGACTCAGAGACGTGGGCACAGGAAAGATACTTAAGGGCGAATTCCAGCACACTGGCGGCCGT
TACTAGTGGATCCGAGCTCGGTACCAAGCTTGATGCATAGCTTGAGTATTCTATAGTGTCACCTAAATAG
CTTGGCGTAATCATGGTCATAGCTGTTTCCTGTGTGAAATTGTTATCCGCTCACAATTCCACACAACATA
CGAGCCGGAAGCATAAAGTGTAAAGCCTGGGGTGCCTAATGAGTGAGCTAACTCACATTAATTGCGTTGC
GCTCACTGCCCGCTTTCCAGTCGGGAAACCTGTCGTGCCAGCTGCATTAATGAATCGGCCAACGCGCGGG
GAGAGGCGGTTTGCGTATTGGGCGCTCTTCCGCTTCCTCGC
